Addgene plasmid #69018: pRK5-HA-GST-4EBP1-Low GC
Purpose: expresses tagged 4EBP1
Depositing lab: David Sabatini. Depositing organization: Whitehead Institute for Biomedical Research. Publication: A diverse array of cancer-associated MTOR mutations are hyperactivating and can predict rapamycin sensitivity. Grabiner BC, Nardi V, Birsoy K, Possemato R, Shen K, Sinha S, Jordan A, Beck AH, Sabatini DM. Cancer Discov. 2014 May;4(5):554-63. doi: 10.1158/2159-8290.CD-13-0929. Epub 2014 Mar 14. PubMed 24631838.
Backbone
  Vector backbone: pRK5
  Vector type: Mammalian Expression
Growth in bacteria
  Bacterial resistance: Ampicillin, 100 μg/mL
  Growth temperature: 37°C
  Growth strain: DH5alpha
  Copy number: Unknown
Gene/Insert
  Gene/Insert name: EIF4EBP1
  Species: H. sapiens (human)
  Mutation: lowGC content, wt is ~70% GC rich. Still, it codes for WT human 4EBP.
  Entrez Gene: EIF4EBP1 (a.k.a. 4E-BP1, 4EBP1, BP-1, PHAS-I)
  Tag / fusion protein: HA (N terminal on backbone); GST (N terminal on backbone)
  Cloning method: Restriction Enzyme; 5′ cloning site Sal1 (not destroyed); 3′ cloning site Not1 (not destroyed)
  Sequencing primers: 5′ Sp6; 3′ pRK5 3'
Terms and licenses: Academic/Nonprofit Terms; Industry Terms: Not Available to Industry
How to cite: pRK5-HA-GST-4EBP1-Low GC was a gift from David Sabatini (Addgene plasmid # 69018 ; http://n2t.net/addgene:69018 ; RRID:Addgene_69018)
