[The description below was written by a language model from this plasmid's Addgene catalogue record and pLannotate feature annotations shown in this document.]
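Description:
pRK5-HA-GST-4EBP1-Low GC is a 5.8 kb mammalian expression plasmid built on the pRK5 backbone and designed to produce human 4E-BP1 (EIF4EBP1) carrying N-terminal HA and GST tags. It is propagated in E. coli using a high-copy ColE1/pUC-type origin and selected with ampicillin through the β-lactamase gene. The backbone also carries an M13 phage origin and assorted nonfunctional remnants of earlier cloning vectors (lac promoter/operator, lacZα, lacI, rop and bom fragments). An SV40 enhancer/early promoter region that spans the SV40 origin is also present.

Expression is driven by the human cytomegalovirus immediate-early enhancer and promoter, followed by a fragment of the CMV intron and an SP6 phage promoter that can serve as a sequencing primer site or for in vitro transcription. Downstream lie the Schistosoma japonicum GST coding sequence and the EIF4EBP1 open reading frame, cloned between SalI and NotI sites that remain intact, and transcripts terminate at an SV40 polyadenylation signal. The HA epitope listed in the catalogue entry was not called separately by the automated annotation, and the short hit annotated as an IgH signal sequence fragment upstream of GST is not explained by the record. The insert has been recoded to lower its GC content, since the native sequence is about 70% GC, but it still encodes the wild-type protein.

4E-BP1 is a translation repressor whose binding to eIF4E is released by phosphorylation. The associated study examined cancer-associated, hyperactivating MTOR mutations. The record itself states only that the plasmid expresses tagged 4EBP1. The GST and HA tags would allow glutathione pulldown and immunodetection of the expressed protein.
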