Features (pLannotate 1.2.2; 21 found; start..end, strand, type, name):
    424..558     -  polyA_signal   SV40 poly(A) signal: SV40 polyadenylation signal
    608..961     -  CDS            EIF4EBP1: 4EBP1_HUMAN - Experimental evidence at protein level: Swiss-Prot protein existence level 1. Repressor of translation initiation that regulates EIF4E activity by preventing its assembly into the eIF4F complex: hypophosphorylated form competes with EIF4G1/EIF4G3 and strongly binds to EIF4E, leading to repress translation. In contrast, hyperphosphorylated form dissociates from EIF4E, allowing interaction between EIF4G1/EIF4G3 and EIF4E, leading to initiation of translation. Mediates the regulation of protein translation by hormones, growth factors and other stimuli that signal through the MAP kin
   1028..1681    -  CDS            GST26_SCHJA: Experimental evidence at protein level: Swiss-Prot protein existence level 1. GST isoenzymes appear to play a central role in the parasite detoxification system. Other functions are also suspected including a role in increasing the solubility of haematin in the parasite gut. From Schistosoma japonicum (Blood fluke).
   1826..1863    -  CDS            IgH signal sequence (fragment): signal sequence from the mouse immunoglobulin heavy chain variable region
   1867..1885    -  promoter       SP6 promoter: promoter for bacteriophage SP6 RNA polymerase
   1937..1980    -  intron         CMV intron (fragment): modified intron A from human cytomegalovirus
   2116..2319    -  promoter       CMV promoter: human cytomegalovirus (CMV) immediate early promoter
   2320..2699    -  enhancer       CMV enhancer: human cytomegalovirus immediate early enhancer
   2752..2768    -  protein_bind   lac operator: The lac repressor binds to the lac operator to inhibit transcription in E. coli. This inhibition can be relieved by adding lactose or isopropyl-β-D-thiogalactopyranoside (IPTG). lac repressor encoded by lacI
   2776..2806    -  promoter       lac promoter: promoter for the E. coli lac operon
   2821..2842    -  protein_bind   CAP binding site: CAP binding activates transcription in the presence of cAMP. E. coli catabolite activator protein
   2855..2947    -  CDS            lacI (fragment): lac repressor; lacI; The lac repressor binds to the lac operator to inhibit transcription in E. coli. This inhibition can be relieved by adding lactose or isopropyl-β-D-thiogalactopyranoside (IPTG).
   3130..3718    -  rep_origin     ori: high-copy-number ColE1/pMB1/pBR322/pUC origin of replication
   3889..4749    -  CDS            AmpR: β-lactamase; bla; confers resistance to ampicillin, carbenicillin, and related antibiotics
   4750..4854    -  promoter       AmpR promoter: bla
   4949..4984    +  CDS            rop (fragment): Rop protein, which maintains plasmids at low copy number; rop
   5086..5135    +  misc_feature   bom (fragment): basis of mobility region from pBR322
   5211..5591    -  rep_origin     M13 ori (sequence partly withheld): M13 bacteriophage origin of replication; arrow indicates direction of (+) strand synthesis
   5610..5661    +  misc_feature   bom (fragment): basis of mobility region from pBR322
   5667..5821    -  CDS            lacZα (fragment): LacZα fragment of β-galactosidase; lacZ fragment
   5840..355     -  promoter       SV40 promoter (across the origin): SV40 enhancer and early promoter
>Addgene plasmid #69018 | pRK5-HA-GST-4EBP1-Low GC | addgene full sequence | sequence record 201276 | Addgene NGS Result
GCAAAAGCCTAGGCCTCCAAAAAAGCCTCCTCACTACTTCTGGAATAGCTCAGAGGCCGAGGCGGCCTCG
GCCTCTGCATAAATAAAAAAAATTAGTCAGCCATGGGGCGGAGAATGGGCGGAACTGGGCGGAGTTAGGG
GCGGGATGGGCGGAGTTAGGGGCGGGACTATGGTTGCTGACTAATTGAGATGCATGCTTTGCATACTTCT
GCCTGCTGGGGAGCCTGGGGACTTTCCACACCTGGTTGCTGACTAATTGAGATGCATGCTTTGCATACTT
CTGCCTGCTGGGGAGCCTGGGGACTTTCCACACCCTAACTGACACACATTCCACAGCTGGTTCTTTCCGC
CTCAGAAGGTACCTAACCAAGTTCCTCTTTCAGAGGTTATTTCAGGCCATGGTGCTGCGCCGAATTAATT
CCCGATCCAGACATGATAAGATACATTGATGAGTTTGGACAAACCACAACTAGAATGCAGTGAAAAAAAT
GCTTTATTTGTGAAATTTGTGATGCTATTGCTTTATTTGTAACCATTATAAGCTGCAATAAACAAGTTGG
GCCATGGCGGCCAAGCTGGGGATCCTTACTTACTTAGCGGCCGCTTAAATATCCATTTCAAACTGAGATT
CTTCACCACCTGCACGTTTATCTTCTGGAGAGTTACGTAAATGAGACTGAGATGCTTCCATTGGTGGTTC
ATCAGAAGATGGAGAAGTAACACCTGGAATAGTTGGTAAATCACGTGGTGGAGTTTTAGTAACTGGAGAG
TTACGACATTCCATTAAAAATTTACGATCGTAGATGATACGAGTACCACCTGGAGTAGTAGAAAATAAAG
TACCACCTGGAGTAGTAGAATAATCACCTGGTGGTAACTGAACACCATCACCTAAAACAACACGACGAGT
TGCTGGAATTGCACGAGATGGAGTCTGAGAACAAGAAGAACCACCAGACATCGTCGACCCAGATCCACCT
GAACCTCCTGATCCACCAGAACCTCCCCTCGACCCACCACCTCCACCTTTTGGAGGATGGTCGCCACCAC
CAAACGTGGCTTGCCAGCCCTGCAAAGGCCATGCTATATACTTGCTGGATTTCAAGTACTTATCAATTTG
TGGGATAGCTTCAATACGTTTTTTAAAACAAACTAATTTTGGGAACGCATCCAGGCACATTGGGTCCATG
TATAAAACAACATCAAGAGCGTCATACAACATGAAGTCAGGATGGGTTACATGATCACCATTTAAATATG
TTTTATGACATAAACGATCTTCGAACATTTTCAGCATTTCAGGTAGCTTGCTAAGAAAATCAACTTTGAG
AGTTTCAAAGTCTTTACTATATGCAATTCTCGAAACACCGTATCTAATATCCAAAACCGCTCCTTCAAGC
ATTGAAATCTCTGCACGCTCTTTTGGACAACCACCCAACATGTTGTGCTTGTCAGCTATATAACGTATGA
TGGCCATAGACTGTGTTAATTTAACATCACCATCAATATAATAAGGAAGATTGGGAAACTCCAAACCCAA
TTCAAACTTTTTGTTTCGCCATTTATCACCTTCATCGCGCTCATACAAATGCTCTTCATATTTTTCTTCA
AGATATTCCAAAAGAAGTCGAGTGGGTTGCACAAGGCCCTTAATTTTCCAATAACCTAGTATAGGGGACA
TTCTCGACCCACCACCACCACCATTGAGATCTGCGTAGTCAGGCACATCATAGGGGTAGCCCATGGTGGC
GCGAATGGCCTTGGTGAAGAGACCGACTGTCGGTTCGGGAATTCAATCGATAGAACCGAGGTGCAGTTGG
ACCTGGGAGTGGACACCTGTGGAGAGAAAGGCAAAGTGGATGTTATTCTATAGTGTCACCTAAATCGTAT
GTGTATGATACATAAGGTTATGTATTAATTGTAGCCGCGTTCTAACGAAGCCAAGGGGGTGGGCCTATAG
ACTCTATAGGCGGTACTTACGTCACTCTTGGCACGGGGAATCCGCGTTCCAATGCACCGTTCCCGGCCGC
GGAGGCTGGATCGGTCCCGGTGTCTTCTATGGAGGTCAAAACAGCGTGGATGGCGTCTCCAGGCGATCTG
ACGGTTCACTAAACGAGCTCTGCTTATATAGACCTCCCACCGTACACGCCTACCGCCCATTTGCGTCAAT
GGGGCGGAGTTGTTACGACATTTTGGAAAGTCCCGTTGATTTTGGTGCCAAAACAAACTCCCATTGACGT
CAATGGGGTGGAGACTTGGAAATCCCCGTGAGTCAAACCGCTATCCACGCCCATTGATGTACTGCCAAAA
CCGCATCACCATGGTAATAGCGATGACTAATACGTAGATGTACTGCCAAGTAGGAAAGTCCCATAAGGTC
ATGTACTGGGCATAATGCCAGGCGGGCCATTTACCGTCATTGACGTCAATAGGGGGCGTACTTGGCATAT
GATACACTTGATGTACTGCCAAGTGGGCAGTTTACCGTAAATACTCCACCCATTGACGTCAATGGAAAGT
CCCTATTGGCGTTACTATGGGAACATACGTCATTATTGACGTCAATGGGCGGGGGTCGTTGGGCGGTCAG
CCAGGCGGGCCATTTACCGTAAGTTATGTAACGCGGAACTCCATATATGGGCTATGAACTAATGACCCCG
TAATTGATTACTATTAATAACTAGTCAATAATCAATGTCGGGCGAGCTCGAATTAATTCGTAATCATGTC
ATAGCTGTTTCCTGTGTGAAATTGTTATCCGCTCACAATTCCACACAACATACGAGCCGGAAGCATAAAG
TGTAAAGCCTGGGGTGCCTAATGAGTGAGCTAACTCACATTAATTGCGTTGCGCTCACTGCCCGCTTTCC
AGTCGGGAAACCTGTCGTGCCAGCTGCATTAATGAATCGGCCAACGCGCGGGGAGAGGCGGTTTGCGTAT
TGGGCGCTCTTCCGCTTCCTCGCTCACTGACTCGCTGCGCTCGGTCGTTCGGCTGCGGCGAGCGGTATCA
GCTCACTCAAAGGCGGTAATACGGTTATCCACAGAATCAGGGGATAACGCAGGAAAGAACATGTGAGCAA
AAGGCCAGCAAAAGGCCAGGAACCGTAAAAAGGCCGCGTTGCTGGCGTTTTTCCATAGGCTCCGCCCCCC
TGACGAGCATCACAAAAATCGACGCTCAAGTCAGAGGTGGCGAAACCCGACAGGACTATAAAGATACCAG
GCGTTTCCCCCTGGAAGCTCCCTCGTGCGCTCTCCTGTTCCGACCCTGCCGCTTACCGGATACCTGTCCG
CCTTTCTCCCTTCGGGAAGCGTGGCGCTTTCTCATAGCTCACGCTGTAGGTATCTCAGTTCGGTGTAGGT
CGTTCGCTCCAAGCTGGGCTGTGTGCACGAACCCCCCGTTCAGCCCGACCGCTGCGCCTTATCCGGTAAC
TATCGTCTTGAGTCCAACCCGGTAAGACACGACTTATCGCCACTGGCAGCAGCCACTGGTAACAGGATTA
GCAGAGCGAGGTATGTAGGCGGTGCTACAGAGTTCTTGAAGTGGTGGCCTAACTACGGCTACACTAGAAG
AACAGTATTTGGTATCTGCGCTCTGCTGAAGCCAGTTACCTTCGGAAAAAGAGTTGGTAGCTCTTGATCC
GGCAAACAAACCACCGCTGGTAGCGGTGGTTTTTTTGTTTGCAAGCAGCAGATTACGCGCAGAAAAAAAG
GATCTCAAGAAGATCCTTTGATCTTTTCTACGGGGTCTGACGCTCAGTGGAACGAAAACTCACGTTAAGG
GATTTTGGTCATGAGATTATCAAAAAGGATCTTCACCTAGATCCTTTTAAATTAAAAATGAAGTTTTAAA
TCAATCTAAAGTATATATGAGTAAACTTGGTCTGACAGTTACCAATGCTTAATCAGTGAGGCACCTATCT
CAGCGATCTGTCTATTTCGTTCATCCATAGTTGCCTGACTCCCCGTCGTGTAGATAACTACGATACGGGA
GGGCTTACCATCTGGCCCCAGTGCTGCAATGATACCGCGAGACCCACGCTCACCGGCTCCAGATTTATCA
GCAATAAACCAGCCAGCCGGAAGGGCCGAGCGCAGAAGTGGTCCTGCAACTTTATCCGCCTCCATCCAGT
CTATTAATTGTTGCCGGGAAGCTAGAGTAAGTAGTTCGCCAGTTAATAGTTTGCGCAACGTTGTTGCCAT
TGCTACAGGCATCGTGGTGTCACGCTCGTCGTTTGGTATGGCTTCATTCAGCTCCGGTTCCCAACGATCA
AGGCGAGTTACATGATCCCCCATGTTGTGCAAAAAAGCGGTTAGCTCCTTCGGTCCTCCGATCGTTGTCA
GAAGTAAGTTGGCCGCAGTGTTATCACTCATGGTTATGGCAGCACTGCATAATTCTCTTACTGTCATGCC
ATCCGTAAGATGCTTTTCTGTGACTGGTGAGTACTCAACCAAGTCATTCTGAGAATAGTGTATGCGGCGA
CCGAGTTGCTCTTGCCCGGCGTCAATACGGGATAATACCGCGCCACATAGCAGAACTTTAAAAGTGCTCA
TCATTGGAAAACGTTCTTCGGGGCGAAAACTCTCAAGGATCTTACCGCTGTTGAGATCCAGTTCGATGTA
ACCCACTCGTGCACCCAACTGATCTTCAGCATCTTTTACTTTCACCAGCGTTTCTGGGTGAGCAAAAACA
GGAAGGCAAAATGCCGCAAAAAAGGGAATAAGGGCGACACGGAAATGTTGAATACTCATACTCTTCCTTT
TTCAATATTATTGAAGCATTTATCAGGGTTATTGTCTCATGAGCGGATACATATTTGAATGTATTTAGAA
AAATAAACAAATAGGGGTTCCGCGCACATTTCCCCGAAAAGTGCCACCTGACGTCTAAGAAACCATTATT
ATCATGACATTAACCTATAAAAATAGGCGTATCACGAGGCCCTTTCGTCTCGCGCGTTTCGGTGATGACG
GTGAAAACCTCTGACACATGCAGCTCCCGGAGACGGTCACAGCTTGTCTGTAAGCGGATGCCGGGAGCAG
ACAAGCCCGTCAGGGCGCGTCAGCGGGTGTTGGCGGGTGTCGGGGCTGGCTTAACTATGCGGCATCAGAG
CAGATTGTACTGAGAGTGCACCATAAAATTGTAAACGTTAATATTTTGTTAAAATTCGCGTTAAATTTTT
GTTAAATCAGCTCATTTTTTAACCAATAGGCCGAAATCGGCAAAATCCCTTATAAATCAAAAGAATAGCC
CGAGATAGGGT
[37 nt withheld, positions 5262-5298]
AAAGAACGTGGACTCCAACGTCAAAGG
[141 nt withheld, positions 5326-5466]
G
[142 nt withheld, positions 5468-5609]
TATGCGGTGTGAAATACCGCACAGATGCGTAAGGAGAAAATACCGCATCAGGCGCCATTCGCCATTCAGG
CTGCGCAACTGTTGGGAAGGGCGATCGGTGCGGGCCTCTTCGCTATTACGCCAGCTGGCGAAAGGGGGAT
GTGCTGCAAGGCGATTAAGTTGGGTAACGCCAGGGTTTTCCCAGTCACGACGTTGTAAAACGACGGCCAG
TGCCAAGCTGTTAACAGCTTTTT
