>Addgene plasmid #69018 | pRK5-HA-GST-4EBP1-Low GC | depositor partial sequence | sequence record 130084 | insert
ATGTCTGGTGGTTCTTCTTGTTCTCAGACTCCATCTCGTGCAATTCCAGCAACTCGTCGTGTTGTTTTAG
GTGATGGTGTTCAGTTACCACCAGGTGATTATTCTACTACTCCAGGTGGTACTTTATTTTCTACTACTCC
AGGTGGTACTCGTATCATCTACGATCGTAAATTTTTAATGGAATGTCGTAACTCTCCAGTTACTAAAACT
CCACCACGTGATTTACCAACTATTCCAGGTGTTACTTCTCCATCTTCTGATGAACCACCAATGGAAGCAT
CTCAGTCTCATTTACGTAACTCTCCAGAAGATAAACGTGCAGGTGGTGAAGAATCTCAGTTTGAAATGGA
TATTTAA
