>Addgene plasmid #69018 | pRK5-HA-GST-4EBP1-Low GC | addgene partial sequence | sequence record 133204 | SP6 5'-ATTTAGGTGACACTATAG-3'
GTGTCCACTCCCAGGTCCAACTGCACCTCGGTTCTATCGATTGAATTCCCGAACCGACAGTCGGTCTCTT
CACCAAGGCCATTCGCGCCACCATGGGCTACCCCTATGATGTGCCTGACTACGCAGATCTCAATGGTGGT
GGTGGTGGGTCGAGAATGTCCCCTATACTAGGTTATTGGAAAATTAAGGGCCTTGTGCAACCCACTCGAC
TTCTTTTGGAATATCTTGAAGAAAAATATGAAGAGCATTTGTATGAGCGCGATGAAGGTGATAAATGGCG
AAACAAAAAGTTTGAATTGGGTTTGGAGTTTCCCAATCTTCCTTATTATATTGATGGTGATGTTAAATTA
ACACAGTCTATGGCCATCATACGTTATATAGCTGACAAGCACAACATGTTGGGTGGTTGTCCAAAAGAGC
GTGCAGAGATTTCAATGCTTGAAGGAGCGGTTTTGGATATTAGATACGGTGTTTCGAGAATTGCATATAG
TAAAGACTTTGAAACTCTCAAAGTTGATTTTCTTAGCAAGCTACCTGAAATGCTGAAAATGTTCGAAGAT
CGTTTATGTCATAAAACATATTTAAATGGTGATCATGTAACCCATCCTGACTTCATGTTGTATGACGCTC
TTGATGTTGTTTTATACATGGACCCAATGTGCCTGGATGCGTTCCCAAAATTAGTTTGTTTTAAAAAACG
TATTGAAGCTATCCCACAAATTGATAAGTACTTGAAATCCAGCAAGTATATAGCATGGCCTTTGCAGGGC
TGGCAAGCCACGTTTGGTGGTGGCGACCATCCTCCAAAAGGTGGAGGTGGTGGGTCGAGGGG
