>Addgene plasmid #69018 | pRK5-HA-GST-4EBP1-Low GC | addgene partial sequence | sequence record 133205 | SV40pA-R 5'-GAAATTTGTGATGCTATTGC-3'
GCTGCATAACAAGTTGGGCCATGGCGGCCAAGCTGGGGATCCTTACTTACTTAGCGGCCGCTTAAATATC
CATTTCAAACTGAGATTCTTCACCACCTGCACGTTTATCTTCTGGAGAGTTACGTAAATGAGACTGAGAT
GCTTCCATTGGTGGTTCATCAGAAGATGGAGAAGTAACACCTGGAATAGTTGGTAAATCACGTGGTGGAG
TTTTAGTAACTGGAGAGTTACGACATTCCATTAAAAATTTACGATCGTAGATGATACGAGTACCACCTGG
AGTAGTAGAAAATAAAGTACCACCTGGAGTAGTAGAATAATCACCTGGTGGTAACTGAACACCATCACCT
AAAACAACACGACGAGTTGCTGGAATTGCACGAGATGGAGTCTGAGAACAAGAAGAACCACCAGACATCG
TCGACCCAGATCCACCTGAACCTCCTGATCCACCAGAACCTCCCCTCGACCCACCACCTCCACCTTTTGG
AGGATGGTCGCCACCACCAAACGTGGCTTGCCAGCCCTGCAAAGGCCATGCTATATACTTGCTGGATTTC
AAGTACTTATCAATTTGTGGGATAGCTTCAATACGTTTTTTAAAACAAACTAATTTTGGGAACGCATCCA
GGCACATTGGGTCCATGTATAAAACAACATCAAGAGCGTCATACAACATGAAGTCAGGATGGGTTACATG
ATCACCATTTAAATATGTTTTATGACATAAACGATCTTCGAACATTTTCAGCATTTCAGGTAGCTTGCTA
AGAAAATCAACTTTGAGAGTTTCAAAGTCTTTACTATATGCAATTCTCGAAACACCGTATCTAATATCCA
AAACCGCTCCTTCAAGCATTGAAATCTCTGCACGCTCTTTTGGACAACCACCCAACATGTTGTGCTTGTC
AGCTATATAACGTATGATGGCCATAGACTGTGTTAATTTAACATCACCATCAATATAATAAAGGAAGATT
GGGAAACTCCAAACCCAATTCAAACTTTTTGTTTCGCCATTTATCACCTTCATC
